>Addgene plasmid #128409 | pNM58 | addgene full sequence | sequence record 254849 | Addgene NGS Result
ACACTTCAACGCACCTTTCAGCAACCCTTTGGTATTATTTTTTTGTGTGGAAAATACGGCTATGGGAGAA
GACTTGCTCACCAAATTTCGTTCCACTGAGCGTCAGACCCCTTAATAAGATGATCTTCTTGAGATCGTTT
TGGTCTGCGCGTAATCTCTTGCTCTGAAAACGAAAAAACCGCCTTGCAGGGCGGTTTTTCGAAGGTTCTC
TGAGCTACCAACTCTTTGAACCGAGGTAACTGGCTTGGAGGAGCGCAGTCACCAAAACTTGTCCTTTCAG
TTTAGCCTTAACCGGCGCATGACTTCAAGACTAACTCCTCTAAATCAATTACCAGTGGCTGCTGCCAGTG
GTGCTTTTGCATGTCTTTCCGGGTTGGACTCAAGACGATAGTTACCGGATAAGGCGCAGCGGTCGGACTG
AACGGGGGGTTCGTGCATACAGTCCAGCTTGGAGCGAACTGCCTACCCGGAACTGAGTGTCAGGCGTGGA
ATGAGACAAACGCGGCCATAACAGCGGAATGACACCGGTAAACCGAAAGGCAGGAACAGGAGAGCGCACG
AGGGAGCCGCCAGGGGGAAACGCCTGGTATCTTTATAGTCCTGTCGGGTTTCGCCACCACTGATTTGAGC
GTCAGATTTCGTGATGCTTGTCAGGGGGGCGGAGCCTATGGAAAAACGGCTTTGCCGCGGCCCTCTCACT
TCCCTGTTAAGTATCTTCCTGGCATCTTCCAGGAAATCTCCGCCCCGTTCGTAAGCCATTTCCGCTCGCC
GCAGTCGAACGACCGAGCGTAGCGAGTCAGTGAGCGAGGAAGCGGAATATATCCTGTATCACATATTCTG
CTGACGCACCGGTGCAGCCTTTTTTCTCCTGCCACATGAAGCACTTCACTGACACCCTCATCAGTGCCAA
CATAGTAAGCCAGTATACACTCCGCTAGCGCTGAGGTCTGCCTCGTGCAGCGAGTCAGTGAGTTATCCCC
TGATTCTGTGGATAACCGTATTACCGCCTTTGAGTGGAGAGCAAGCCCGTAGTAAAATAAAAATGACGTT
ATTTCTATATGTATCAAGATAAGAAAGAACAAGTTCAAAACCATCAAAAAAAGACACCTTTTCAGGTGCT
TTTTTTATTTTATAAACTCATTCCCTGATCTCGACTTCGTTCTTTTTTTACCTCTCGGTTATGAGTTAGT
TCAAATTCGTTCTTTTTAGGTTCTAAATCGTGTTTTTCTTGGAATTGTGCTGTTTTATCCTTTACCTTGT
CTACAAACCCCTTAAAAACGTTTTTAAAGGCTTTTAAGCCGTCTGTACGTTCCTTAAGGCCTAACTGTAG
GAAATAAATACTTAACTGTTAAATGTAATTTGTATTTAATATTTTAACATAAAAAAATTTACAGTTAAGA
ATAAAAAACGACTAGTTAAGAAAAATTGGAAAATAAATGCTTTTAGCATGTTTTAATATAACTAGATCAC
AGAGATGTGGTCAGTCAGTCTTAATTAACCAAGGAGGTGAAATGTACAATGAAAGGAGAAGAACTTTTCA
CTGGAGTTGTCCCAATTCTTGTTGAATTAGATGGTGATGTTAATGGGCACAAATTTTCTGTCAGTGGAGA
GGGTGAAGGTGATGCAACATACGGAAAACTTACCCTTAAATTTATTTGCACTACTGGAAAACTACCTGTT
CCATGGCCAACACTTGTCACTACTTTCGCGTATGGTCTTCAATGCTTTGCGAGATACCCAGATCATATGA
AACAGCATGACTTTTTCAAGAGTGCCATGCCCGAAGGTTATGTACAGGAAAGAACTATATTTTTCAAAGA
TGACGGGAACTACAAGACACGTGCTGAAGTCAAGTTTGAAGGTGATACCCTTGTTAATAGAATCGAGTTA
AAAGGTATTGATTTTAAAGAAGATGGAAACATTCTTGGACACAAATTGGAATACAACTATAACTCACACA
ATGTATACATCATGGCAGACAAACAAAAGAATGGAATCAAAGTTAACTTCAAAATTAGACACAACATTGA
AGATGGAAGCGTTCAACTAGCAGACCATTATCAACAAAATACTCCAATTGGCGATGGCCCTGTCCTTTTA
CCAGACAACCATTACCTGTCCACACAATCTAAGCTTTCGAAAGATCCCAACGAAAAGAGAGACCACATGG
TCCTTCTTGAGTTTGTAACAGCTGCTGGGATTACACATGGCATGGATGAACTATACAAATAACCTAGGCT
GCTGCCACCGCTGAGCAATAACTAGCATAACCCCTTGGGGCCTCTAAACGGGTCTTGAGGGGTTTTTTGT
AAAAATATCCCACTTTATCCAATTTTCGTTTGTTGAACTAATGGGTGCTTTAGTTGAAGAATAAAAGACC
ACATTAAAAAATGTGGTCTTTTGTGTTTTTTTAAAGGATTTGAGCGTAGCGAAAAATCCTTTTCTTTCTT
ATCTTGATAATAAGGGTAACTATTGCCGGATCGTCCTCAGGAGTAGGCGACATCGCTAAATAATGATCTA
TGCGGTGTGAAATACCGCACAGATGCGTAAGGAGAAAATACCGCATCAGGCGCCCTTTGCGTTCACTTAA
CTAACTTATAGGGGTAACACTTAAAAAAGAATCAATAACGATAGAAACCGCTCCTAAAGCAGGTGCATTT
TTTCCTAACGAAGAAGGCAATAGTTCACATTTATTGTCTAAATGAGAATGGACTCTAGAAGAAACTTCGT
TTTTAATCGTATTTAAAACAATGGGATGAGATTCAATTATATGATTTCTCAAGATAACAGCTTCTATATC
AAATGTATTAAGGATATTGGTTAATCCAATTCCGATATAAAAGCCAAAGTTTTGAAGTGCATTTAACATT
TCTACATCATTTTTATTTGCGCGTTCCACAATCTCTTTTCGAGAAATATTCTTTTCTTCTTTAGAGAGCG
AAGCCAGTAACGCTTTTTCAGAAGCATATAATTCCCAACAGCCTCGATTTCCACAGCTGCATTTGGGTCC
ATTAAAATCTATCGTCATATGACCCATTTCCCCAGAAAAACCCTGAACACCTTTATACAATTCGTTGTTA
ATAACAAGTCCAGTTCCAATTCCGATATTAATACTGATGTAAACGATGTTTTCATAGTTTTTTGTCATAC
CAAATACTTTTTCACCGTATGCTCCTGCATTAGCTTCATTTTCAACAAAAACCGGAACATTAAACTCACT
CTCAATTAAAAACTGCAAATCTTTGATATTCCAATTTAAGTTAGGCATGAAAATAATTTGCTGATGACGA
TCTACAAGGCCTGGAACACAAATTCCTATTCCGACTAGACCATAAGGGGACTCAGGCATATGGGTTACAA
AACCATGAATAAGTGCAAATAAAATCTCTTTTACTTCACTAGCGGAAGAACTAGACAAGTCAGAAGTCTT
CTCGAGAATAATATTTCCTTCTAAGTCGGTTAGAATTCCGTTAAGATAGTCGACTCCTATATCAATACCA
ATCGAGTAGCCTGCATTCTTATTAAAAACAAGCATTACAGGTCTTCTGCCGCCTCTAGATTGCCCTGCCC
CAATTTCAAAAATAAAATCTTTTTCAAGCAGTGTATTTACTTGAGAGGAGACAGTAGACTTGTTTAATCC
TGTAATCTCAGAGAGAGTTGCCCTGGAGACAGGGGAGTTCTTCAAAATTTCATCTAATATTAATTTTTGA
TTCATTTTTTTTACTAAAGCTTGATCTGCAATTTGAATAATAACCACTCCTTTGTTTATCCACCGAACTA
AGTTGGTGTTTTTTGAAGCTTGAATTAGATATTTAAAAGTATCATATCTAATATTATAACTAAATTTTCT
AAAAAAAACATTGAAATAAACATTTATTTTGTATATGACGAGATAAAGTTAGTTTATTGGATAAACAAAC
TAACTCAATTAAGATAGTTGATGGATAAACTTGTTCACTTAAATCAAAGGGGGAAATGACAAATGGTCCA
AACTAGTATGGAATTGTTAAACAGTTACAACTTTGTTTTGTTCGTATTAACTCAAATGATATTAATGTTT
ACAATACCAGCTATAATTAGTGGTATTAAGTACAGTAAACTTGATTATTTTTTCATCATAGTAATTTCGA
CATTATCGTTATTTCTATTTAAAATGTTTGATAGCGCGTCCTTAATCATATTAACTTCATTTATTATTAT
AATGTATTTTGTCAAAATCAAATGGTATTCTATTTTGTTGATTATGACTTCGCAGATTATTCTATACTGT
GCTAACTACATGTATATAGTTATATATGCATATATCACCAAAATTTCTGATAGTATATTTGTAATATTCC
CTAGCTTTTTTGTAGTTTATGTGACTATTAGTATACTATTCTCATATATAATAAATAGAGTTCTCAAAAA
AATTAGCACACCATATCTAATACTAAACAAAGGATTTTTAATAGTTATTTCGACTATCTTACTGCTTACT
TTTTCATTATTTTTCTTTTATTCACAAATAAACTCGGATGAAGCTAAAGTAATAAGGCAGTATTCTTTTA
TTTTTATTGGTATCACTATATTTTTAAGTATATTAACATTTGTTATTTCTCAATTTCTCCTTAAAGAGAT
GAAATATAAACGTAATCAAGAAGAAATTGAAACCTATTATGAATATACATTGAAGATTGAAGCTATCAAC
AACGAAATGCGCAAGTTCCGTCATGATTATGTCAATATCTTAACGACACTTTCAGAATACATTCGAGAAG
ATGACATGCCTGGCCTACGTGATTATTTCAATAAAAATATTGTACCTATGAAAGACAATTTACAAATGAA
TGCTATAAAATTAAATGGTATCGAGAATCTTAAAGTACGTGAAATTAAAGGCTTAATTACTGCGAAAATT
TTACGTGCACAAGAAATGAATATTCCGATTAGTATCGAAATACCCGATGAAGTAAGTAGCATTAACTTGA
ATATGATCGATTTAAGTCGCAGTATTGGTATTATTCTTGATAATGCAATTGAGGCATCAACTGAAATTGA
TGACCCTATCATTCGCGTTGCATTTATTGAAAGTGAAAATTCAGTAACGTTTATTGTTATGAATAAATGC
GCTGATGATATACCACGCATTCATGAATTGTTCCAAGAAAGTTTTTCTACTAAAGGTGAAGGTCGTGGTT
TAGGTCTATCAACTTTAAAAGAAATTGCTGATAATGCAGACAATGTCTTATTAGATACAATTATCGAAAA
TGGTTTCTTTATTCAAAAAGTTGAAATTATTAACAACTAGCCATAAGGATGTGAATGTATGAAAATTTTC
ATTTGCGAAGACGATCCAAAACAAAGAGAAAACATGGTTACCATTATTAAAAATTATATAATGATAGAAG
AAAAGCCTATGGAAATTGCCCTCGCAACTGATAATCCTTATGAGGTGCTTGAGCAAGCTAAAAATATGAA
TGACATAGGCTGTTACTTTTTAGATATTCAACTTTCAACCGATATTAATGGTATCAAATTAGGCAGTGAA
ATTCGTAAGCATGACCCAGTTGGTAACATTATTTTCGTTACGAGTCACAGTGAACTTACCTATTTAACAT
TTGTCTACAAAGTTGCAGCGATGGATTTTATTTTTAAAGATGATCCAGCTGAATTAAGAACTCGAATTAT
AGACTGTTTAGAAACTGCACATACACGCTTACAATTGTTGTCTAAAGATAATAGCGTTGAAACGATTGAA
TTAAAACGTGGCAGTAATTCAGTGTATGTTCAATATGATGATATTATGTTTTTTGAATCATCAACAAAAT
CTCACAGACTCATTGCCCATTTAGATAACCGTCAAATTGAATTTTATGGTAATTTAAAAGAACTGAGTCA
ATTAGATGATCGTTTCTTTAGATGTCATAATAGCTTTGTCGTCAATCGCCATAATATTGAATCTATAGAT
TCGAAAGAGCGAATTGTCTATTTTAAAAATAAAGAACACTGCTATGCATCGGTGAGAAACGTTAAAAAAA
TATAATAAGATAATAAAGTCAGTTAACGGCGTATTCAATTGTGGATCCTCTAGAGTCATTTATATTCAAC
TGTTAACTAAAACTGTCTGCAAATTAATCAATGTCTCTAGTAAAATTCCGATTTTATACCCACTCCTATT
TTCATCAATAGGACATGATATAATAAAAAATGCTTAATCAGTGAGGCACCTATCTCAGCGATCTGTCTAT
TTCGTTCATCCATAGTTGCCTGACTCCCCGTCGTGTAGATAACTACGATACGGGAGGGCTTACCATCTGG
CCCCAGTGCTGCAATGATACCGCGAGACCCACGCTCACCGGCTCCAGATTTATCAGCAATAAACCAGCCA
GCCGGAAGGGCCGAGCGCAGAAGTGGTCCTGCAACTTTATCCGCCTCCATCCAGTCTATTAATTGTTGCC
GGGAAGCTAGAGTAAGTAGTTCGCCAGTTAATAGTTTGCGCAACGTTGTTGCCATTGCTGCAGGCATCGT
GGTGTCACGCTCGTCGTTTGGTATGGCTTCATTCAGCTCCGGTTCCCAACGATCAAGGCGAGTTACATGA
TCCCCCATGTTGTGCAAAAAAGCGGTTAGCTCCTTCGGTCCTCCGATCGTTGTCAGAAGTAAGTTGGCCG
CAGTGTTATCACTCATGGTTATGGCAGCACTGCATAATTCTCTTACTGTCATGCCATCCGTAAGATGCTT
TTCTGTGACTGGTGAGTACTCAACCAAGTCATTCTGAGAATAGTGTATGCGGCGACCGAGTTGCTCTTGC
CCGGCGTCAACACGGGATAATACCGCGCCACATAGCAGAACTTTAAAAGTGCTCATCATTGGAAAACGTT
CTTCGGGGCGAAAACTCTCAAGGATCTTACCGCTGTTGAGATCCAGTTCGATGTAACCCACTCGTGCACC
CAACTGATCTTCAGCATCTTTTACTTTCACCAGCGTTTCTGGGTGAGCAAAAACAGGAAGGCAAAATGCC
GCAAAAAAGGGAATAAGGGCGACACGGAAATGTTGAATACTCATACTCTTCCTTTTTCAATATTATTGAA
GCATTTATCAGGGTTATTGTCTCATGAGCGGATACATATTTGAATGTATTTAGAAAAATAAACAAATAGG
GGTTCCGCGCACATTTCCCCGAAAAGTGCCACCTGACGTCTAAGAAACCATTATTATCATGACATTAACC
TATAAAAATAGGCGTATCACGAGGCCCTTTCGTCTTCAAGAATTCCTGTTATAAAAAAAGGATCAATTTT
GAACTCTCTCCCAAAGTTGATCCCTTAACGATTTAGAAATCCCTTTGAGAATGTTTATATACATTCAAGG
TAACCAGCCAACTAATGACAATGATTCCTGAAAAAAGTAATAACAAATTACTATACAGATAAGTTGACTG
ATCAACTTCCATAGGTAACAACCTTTGATCAAGTAAGGGTATGGATAATAAACCACCTACAATTGCAATA
CCTGTTCCCTCTGATAAAAAGCTGGTAAAGTTAAGCAAACTCATTCCAGCACCAGCTTCCTGCTGTTTCA
AGCTACTTGAAACAATTGTTGATATAACTGTTTTGGTGAACGAAAGCCCACCTAAAACAAATACGATTAT
AATTGTCATGAACCATGATGTTGTTTCTAAAAGAAAGGAAGCAGTTAAAAAGCTAACAGAAAGAAATGTA
ACTCCGATGTTTAACACGTATAAAGGACCTCTTCTATCAACAAGTATCCCACCAATGTAGCCGAAAATAA
TGACACTCATTGTTCCAGGGAAAATAATTACACTTCCGATTTCGGCAGTACTTAGCTGGTGAACATCTTT
CATCATATAAGGAACCATAGAGACAAACCCTGCTACTGTTCCAAATATAATTCCCCCACAAAGAACTCCA
ATCATAAAAGGTATATTTTTCCCTAATCCGGGATCAACAAAAGGATCTGTTACTTTCCTGATATGTTTTA
CAAATATCAGGAATGACAGCACGCTAACGATAAGAAAAGAAATGCTATATGATGTTGTAAACAACATAAA
AAATACAATGCCTACAGACATTAGTATAATTCCTTTGATATCAAAATGACCTTTTATCCTTACTTCTTTC
TTTAATAATTTCATAAGAAACGGAACAGTGATAATTGTTATCATAGGAATGAGTAGAAGATAGGACCAAT
GAATATAATGGGCTATCATTCCACCAATCGCTGGACCGACTCCTTCTCCCATGGCTACTATCGATCCAAT
AAGACCAAATGCTTTACCCCTATTTTCCTTTGGAATATAGCGCGCAACTACAACCATTACGAGTGCTGGA
AATGCAGCTGCACCAGCCCCTTGAATAAAACGAGCCATAATAAGTAAGGAAAAGAAAGAATGGCCAACAA
ACCCAATTACCGACCCGAAACAATTTATTATAATTCCAAATAGGAGTAACCTTTTGATGCCTAATTGATC
AGATAGCTTTCCATATACAGCTGTTCCAATGGAAAAGGTTAACATAAAGGCTGTGTTCACCCAGTTTGTA
CTCGCAGGTGGTTTATTAAAATCATTTGCAATATCAGGTAATGAGACGTTCAAAACCATTTCATTTAATA
CGCTAAAAAAAGATAAAATGCAAAGCCAAATTAAAATTTGGTTGTGTCGTAAATTCGATTGTGAATAGGA
TGTATTCACATTTCACCCTCCAATAATGAGGGCAGACGTAGTTTATAGGGTTAATGATACGCTTCCCTCT
TTTAATTGAACCCTGTTACATTCATTACACTTCATAATTAATTCCTCCTAAACTTGATTAAAACATTTTA
CCACATATAAACTAAGTTTTAAATTCAGTATTTCATCACTTATACAACAATATGGCCCGTTTGTTGAACT
ACTCTTTAATAAAATAATTTTTCCGTTCCCAATTCCACATTGCAATAATAGAAAATCCATCTTCATCGGC
TTTTTCGTCATCATCTGTATGAATCAAATCGCCTTCTTCTGTGTCATCAAGGTTTAATTTTTTATGTATT
TCTTTTAACAAACCACCATAGGAGATTAACCTTTTACGGTGTAAACCTTCCTCCAAATCAGACAAACGTT
TCAAATTCTTTTCTTCATCATCGGTCATAAAATCCGTATCCTTTACAGGATATTTTGCAGTTTCGTCAAT
TGCCGATTGTATATCCGATTTATATTTATTTTTCGGTCGAATCATTTGAACTTTTACATTTGGATCATAG
TCTAATTTCATTGCCTTTTTCCAAAATTGAATCCATTGTTTTTGATTCACGTAGTTTTCTGTATTCTTAA
AATAAGTTGGTTCCACACATACCAATACATGCATGTGCTGATTATAAGAATTATCTTTATTATTTATTGT
CACTTCCGTTGCACGCATAAAACCAACAAGATTTTTATTAATTTTTTTATATTGCATCATTCGGCGAAAT
CCTTGAGCCATATCTGACAAACTCTTATTTAATTCTTCGCCATCATAAACATTTTTAACTGTTAATGTGA
GAAACAACCAACGAACTGTTGGCTTTTGTTTAATAACTTCAGCAACAACCTTTTGTGACTGAATGCCATG
TTTCATTGCTCTCCTCCAGTTGCACATTGGACAAAGCCTGGATTTACAAAACCACACTCGATACAACTTT
CTTTCGCCTGTTTCACGATTTTGTTTATACTCTAATATTTCAGCACAATCTTTTACTCTTTCAGCCTTTT
TAAATTCAAGAATATGCAGAAGTTCAAAGTAATCAACATTAGCGATTTTCTTTTCTCTCCATGGTCTCAC
TTTTCCACTTTTTGTCTTGTCCACTAAAACCCTTGATTTTTCATCTGAATAAATGCTACTATTAGGACAC
ATAATATTAAAAGAAACCCCCATCTATTTAGTTATTTGTTTGGTCACTTATAACTTTAACAGATGGGGTT
TTTCTGTGCAACCAATTTTAAGGGTTTTCAATACTTTAAAACACATACATACCA
Features (pLannotate 1.2.2; 17 found; start..end, strand, type, name):
    129..674     +  rep_origin     p15A ori: Plasmids containing the medium-copy-number p15A origin of replication can be propagated in E. coli cells that contain a second plasmid with the ColE1 origin.
    762..817     +  rep_origin     RSF ori (fragment): Plasmids containing the RSF 1030 origin of replication can be propagated in E. coli cells that contain additional plasmids with compatible origins.
    916..942     -  misc_feature   bom (fragment): basis of mobility region from pBR322
    973..1016    +  rep_origin     RSF ori (fragment): Plasmids containing the RSF 1030 origin of replication can be propagated in E. coli cells that contain additional plasmids with compatible origins.
   1133..1318    -  CDS            pre (fragment): PRE2_STAAM - Also known as mob. Protein inferred from homology: Swiss-Prot protein existence level 3. The interaction of the RSA site and the PRE protein may not only serves a function in plasmid maintenance, but may also contributes to the distribution of small antibiotic resistance plasmids among Gram- positive bacteria. From Staphylococcus aureus (strain Mu50 / ATCC 700699).
   1522..2229    +  CDS            GFPmut2: GFPmut2 is a basic (constitutively fluorescent) green fluorescent protein published in 1996, derived from Aequorea victoria. It is reported to be a very rapidly-maturing weak dimer.
   2237..2254    +  CDS            SET1 (fragment): solubility-enhancement tag derived from T7 phage gene 10B
   2262..2309    +  terminator     T7 terminator: transcription terminator for bacteriophage T7 RNA polymerase
   2376..2480    -  CDS            cop (fragment): COP1_STAAU - Protein predicted: Swiss-Prot protein existence level 4. Putative control of replication message. From Staphylococcus aureus.
   2519..2570    +  misc_feature   bom (fragment): basis of mobility region from pBR322
   2606..3742    -  CDS            xylR: XYLR_BACPZ - Protein inferred from homology: Swiss-Prot protein existence level 3. Transcriptional repressor of xylose-utilizing enzymes. From Bacillus subtilis subsp. spizizenii (strain ATCC 23059 / NRRL B-14472 / W23).
   5309..6022    +  CDS            agrA: AGRA_STAAC - Experimental evidence at protein level: Swiss-Prot protein existence level 1. Required for high-level post-exponential phase expression of a series of secreted proteins. From Staphylococcus aureus (strain COL).
   6189..7044    -  CDS            AmpR (fragment): β-lactamase; bla; confers resistance to ampicillin, carbenicillin, and related antibiotics
   7045..7149    -  promoter       AmpR promoter: bla
   7313..8689    -  CDS            TcR: tetracycline efflux protein; Bacillus subtilis tetL; confers resistance to tetracycline
   8726..8785    -  CDS            tetL: LPTR_BACCE - Protein predicted: Swiss-Prot protein existence level 4. From Bacillus cereus.
   8889..9893    -  CDS            repB: RepB replication protein; repB; from Enterococcus faecalis plasmid pAMα1 AAN03827.1 22652809.0
