[The description below was written by a language model from this plasmid's Addgene catalogue record and pLannotate feature annotations shown in this document.]
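Description:
pNM58 is a bacterial expression plasmid of about 10 kb, built on the pXyl-AgrCA1 backbone, that carries a sensor for the Staphylococcus aureus autoinducing peptide (AIP) whose receptor components are themselves under xylose control. The annotation suggests a shuttle-type architecture. A p15A origin and a near-complete AmpR (β-lactamase) cassette with its promoter would support maintenance in E. coli. A RepB replication protein gene of the pAMα1 type and a tetL tetracycline efflux gene with its leader peptide are elements typical of Gram-positive plasmids. Small fragments of pre/mob, cop, bom and RSF origin sequences also appear and look like backbone remnants. The catalogue lists tetracycline as the selection and describes the plasmid as high copy, although p15A is generally regarded as a medium-copy origin. The record does not name the intended final host.

The payload has two modules. In the first, the S. aureus agrCA two-component system (entered as "argCA" in the catalogue) is expressed from a xylose-regulated promoter, with the xylR repressor encoded divergently on the plasmid, so adding xylose relieves repression and permits sensor production. The feature table annotates only agrA. The unannotated stretch upstream of it presumably contains the promoter and agrC, the histidine kinase receptor, but this was not detected by the annotation. In the second module, the agr-responsive P3 promoter drives GFPmut2, followed by a T7 terminator. AIP sensed by AgrC should activate AgrA, which then switches on P3, giving green fluorescence. The output therefore depends on both xylose and AIP. The associated work concerns living materials made by printing bacterial spores, where such a circuit would serve as a quorum-signal reporter.
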