Addgene plasmid #128409: pNM58
Purpose: System with AIP and xylose inducible agrCA sensor
Depositing lab: Christopher Voigt. Depositing organization: Massachusetts Institute of Technology. Publication: Resilient living materials built by printing bacterial spores. Gonzalez LM, Mukhitov N, Voigt CA. Nat Chem Biol. 2019 Dec 2. pii: 10.1038/s41589-019-0412-5. doi: 10.1038/s41589-019-0412-5. PubMed 31792444.
Backbone
  Vector backbone: pXyl-AgrCA1
  Vector type: Bacterial Expression
Growth in bacteria
  Bacterial resistance: Tetracycline, 10 μg/mL
  Growth temperature: 37°C
  Growth strain: DH5alpha
  Growth instructions: Need to grow cell in minimal medium (S750) with 1% arabinose. This plasmid doesn't work in LB.
  Copy number: High Copy
Gene/Insert 1
  Gene/Insert name: argCA
  Species: Staphylococcus aureus
  Promoter: PxylR
  Cloning method: Gibson Cloning
  Sequencing primers: 5′ gacttgtttaatcctgtaatctcagagagag; 3′ acttcgcagattattctatactgtgctaac
Gene/Insert 2
  Gene/Insert name: gfpmut2
  Species: Synthetic; Staphylococcus aureus
  Promoter: P3
  Cloning method: Gibson Cloning
  Sequencing primers: 5′ cctttaccttgtctacaaacccc; 3′ GCTGAAGTCAAGTTTGAAGGTGATACC
Terms and licenses: Academic/Nonprofit Terms; Industry Terms: Not Available to Industry
How to cite: pNM58 was a gift from Christopher Voigt (Addgene plasmid # 128409 ; http://n2t.net/addgene:128409 ; RRID:Addgene_128409)
